Addgene plasmid #234349: pJEC780
Purpose: Expressed synthetic RNA target for RENDR
Depositing lab: James Chappell. Depositing organization: Rice University. Publication: A split ribozyme that links detection of a native RNA to orthogonal protein outputs. Gambill L, Staubus A, Mo KW, Ameruoso A, Chappell J. Nat Commun. 2023 Feb 1;14(1):543. doi: 10.1038/s41467-023-36073-3. PubMed 36725852.
Backbone
  Vector backbone: ColE1
  Backbone size w/o insert (bp): 2078
  Total vector size (bp): 2320
  Vector type: Synthetic Biology
Growth in bacteria
  Bacterial resistance: Ampicillin, 100 μg/mL
  Growth temperature: 37°C
  Growth strain: DH5alpha
  Copy number: Low Copy
Gene/Insert
  Gene/Insert name: Synthetic RNA target for RENDR
  Species: Synthetic
  Insert size (bp): 1088
  Promoter: PJ23119
  Cloning method: Unknown
  Sequencing primers: 5′ Na
Terms and licenses: Academic/Nonprofit Terms; Industry Terms: Not Available to Industry
How to cite: pJEC780 was a gift from James Chappell (Addgene plasmid # 234349 ; http://n2t.net/addgene:234349 ; RRID:Addgene_234349)
