[The description below was written by a language model from this plasmid's Addgene catalogue record and pLannotate feature annotations shown in this document.]
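Description:
pJEC780 is a small (2,320 bp) bacterial synthetic-biology plasmid built on a ColE1 backbone and intended for use in E. coli. It is maintained through a ColE1/pMB1-type origin of replication and selected with ampicillin via a β-lactamase (AmpR) gene driven by its native bla promoter. The catalogue entry lists the plasmid as low copy, whereas the automated annotation labels the origin as a high-copy ColE1/pUC-family element; the record does not resolve this difference.

The payload is a synthetic RNA that serves as the target, or trigger, for RENDR, a split-ribozyme system that links detection of a specific RNA to production of a protein output. Transcription is driven by the strong constitutive promoter J23119, annotated here in the variant that ends in an SpeI site, so the target RNA should be made continuously without induction. A putative bacterial terminator lies just upstream of this promoter on the opposite strand. No protein-coding sequence, tag or reporter is annotated in the insert region, consistent with a non-coding RNA product, and the target RNA itself is not annotated in the feature table, nor is a terminator downstream of it.

The stated sizes are not mutually consistent: an insert of 1,088 bp plus a backbone of 2,078 bp exceeds the total of 2,320 bp, and only about 400 bp separates the promoter from the origin, so the transcribed target is probably much shorter than the listed insert size. The plasmid is presumably used alongside separate constructs encoding the RENDR sensor components, supplying a defined input RNA to test or characterise activation of the system.
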