Features (pLannotate 1.2.2; 5 found; start..end, strand, type, name):
    592..696     -  promoter       AmpR promoter: bla
    786..829     -  terminator     bacterial terminator: putative bacterial transcription terminator
    847..881     +  promoter       J23119(SpeI) promoter: bacterial promoter (Registry of Standard Biological Parts BBa J23119) modified to end with an SpeI site
   1292..1880    -  rep_origin     ori: high-copy-number ColE1/pMB1/pBR322/pUC origin of replication
   2051..591     -  CDS            AmpR (across the origin): β-lactamase; bla; confers resistance to ampicillin, carbenicillin, and related antibiotics
>Addgene plasmid #234349 | pJEC780 | addgene full sequence | sequence record 466007 | Addgene NGS Result
AAGTAGTTCGCCAGTTAATAGTTTGCGCAACGTTGTTGCCATTGCTACAGGCATCGTGGTGTCACGCTCG
TCGTTTGGTATGGCTTCATTCAGCTCCGGTTCCCAACGATCAAGGCGAGTTACATGATCCCCCATGTTGT
GCAAAAAAGCGGTTAGCTCCTTCGGTCCTCCGATCGTTGTCAGAAGTAAGTTGGCCGCAGTGTTATCACT
CATGGTTATGGCAGCACTGCATAATTCTCTTACTGTCATGCCATCCGTAAGATGCTTTTCTGTGACTGGT
GAGTACTCAACCAAGTCATTCTGAGAATAGTGTATGCGGCGACCGAGTTGCTCTTGCCCGGCGTCAATAC
GGGATAATACCGCGCCACATAGCAGAACTTTAAAAGTGCTCATCATTGGAAAACGTTCTTCGGGGCGAAA
ACTCTCAAGGATCTTACCGCTGTTGAGATCCAGTTCGATGTAACCCACTCGTGCACCCAACTGATCTTCA
GCATCTTTTACTTTCACCAGCGTTTCTGGGTGAGCAAAAACAGGAAGGCAAAATGCCGCAAAAAAGGGAA
TAAGGGCGACACGGAAATGTTGAATACTCATACTCTTCCTTTTTCAATATTATTGAAGCATTTATCAGGG
TTATTGTCTCATGAGCGGATACATATTTGAATGTATTTAGAAAAATAAACAAATAGGGGTTCCGCGCACA
TTTCCCCGAAAAGTGCCACCTGACGTCTAAGAAACCATTATTATCATGACATTAACCTATAAAAATAGGC
GTATCACGAGGCAGAATTTCAGATAAAAAAAATCCTTAGCTTTCGCTAAGGATGATTTCTGGAATTCTAA
AGATCTTTGACAGCTAGCTCAGTCCTAGGTATAATACTAGTACCTCCACTCAACGATGTGGGGACGCCGT
TGCAACTTCGAGGACCTAATGTGACCGACCTAGATTCGTCATTGTGGGCAGAATGAAGTATTGGCAGACA
TTGAGTGCCGAACAAGACCTGACCTAACGGTAAGAGAGTCTCATAATACGTCCGGCCTCTTGCGCAGGTT
ATATTATGCAAAGCCCGCCGAAAGGCGGGCTTTTTTTTGGATCCTTACTCGAGTCTAGACTGCAGGCTTC
CTCGCTCACTGACTCGCTGCGCTCGGTCGTTCGGCTGCGGCGAGCGGTATCAGCTCACTCAAAGGCGGTA
ATACGGTTATCCACAGAATCAGGGGATAACGCAGGAAAGAACATGTGAGCAAAAGGCCAGCAAAAGGCCA
GGAACCGTAAAAAGGCCGCGTTGCTGGCGTTTTTCCACAGGCTCCGCCCCCCTGACGAGCATCACAAAAA
TCGACGCTCAAGTCAGAGGTGGCGAAACCCGACAGGACTATAAAGATACCAGGCGTTTCCCCCTGGAAGC
TCCCTCGTGCGCTCTCCTGTTCCGACCCTGCCGCTTACCGGATACCTGTCCGCCTTTCTCCCTTCGGGAA
GCGTGGCGCTTTCTCATAGCTCACGCTGTAGGTATCTCAGTTCGGTGTAGGTCGTTCGCTCCAAGCTGGG
CTGTGTGCACGAACCCCCCGTTCAGCCCGACCGCTGCGCCTTATCCGGTAACTATCGTCTTGAGTCCAAC
CCGGTAAGACACGACTTATCGCCACTGGCAGCAGCCACTGGTAACAGGATTAGCAGAGCGAGGTATGTAG
GCGGTGCTACAGAGTTCTTGAAGTGGTGGCCTAACTACGGCTACACTAGAAGAACAGTATTTGGTATCTG
CGCTCTGCTGAAGCCAGTTACCTTCGGAAAAAGAGTTGGTAGCTCTTGATCCGGCAAACAAACCACCGCT
GGTAGCGGTGGTTTTTTTGTTTGCAAGCAGCAGATTACGCGCAGAAAAAAAGGATCTCAAGAAGATCCTT
TGATCTTTTCTACGGGGTCTGACGCTCAGTGGAACGAAAACTCACGTTAAGGGATTTTGGTCATGAGATT
ATCAAAAAGGATCTTCACCTAGATCCTTTTAAATTAAAAATGAAGTTTTAAATCAATCTAAAGTATATAT
GAGTAAACTTGGTCTGACAGTTACCAATGCTTAATCAGTGAGGCACCTATCTCAGCGATCTGTCTATTTC
GTTCATCCATAGTTGCCTGACTCCCCGTCGTGTAGATAACTACGATACGGGAGGGCTTACCATCTGGCCC
CAGTGCTGCAATGATACCGCGAGACCCACGCTCACCGGCTCCAGATTTATCAGCAATAAACCAGCCAGCC
GGAAGGGCCGAGCGCAGAAGTGGTCCTGCAACTTTATCCGCCTCCATCCAGTCTATTAATTGTTGCCGGG
AAGCTAGAGT
